Addgene plasmid #176804: pEE047
Purpose: Encodes codon optimized putative thermophilic PET hydrolase enzyme for bacterial expression
Depositing lab: Gregg Beckham. Depositing organization: National Laboratory of the Rockies (NLR). Publication: Sourcing thermotolerant poly(ethylene terephthalate) hydrolase scaffolds from natural diversity. Erickson E, Gado JE, Avilan L, Bratti F, Brizendine RK, Cox PA, Gill R, Graham R, Kim DJ, Konig G, Michener WE, Poudel S, Ramirez KJ, Shakespeare TJ, Zahn M, Boyd ES, Payne CM, DuBois JL, Pickford AR, Beckham GT, McGeehan JE. Nat Commun. 2022 Dec 21;13(1):7850. doi: 10.1038/s41467-022-35237-x. PubMed 36543766.
Backbone
  Vector backbone: pET21b(+)
  Backbone manufacturer: EMD Biosciences
  Backbone size w/o insert (bp): 5366
  Vector type: Bacterial Expression
Growth in bacteria
  Bacterial resistance: Ampicillin, 100 μg/mL
  Growth temperature: 37°C
  Growth strain: DH5alpha
  Copy number: High Copy
Gene/Insert
  Gene/Insert name: 503 (alt name: Nocardioidaceae bacterium EGD44994.1)
  Species: Nocardioidaceae bacterium
  Insert size (bp): 774
  Promoter: T7
  Tag / fusion protein: 6xHis (C terminal on backbone)
  Cloning method: Restriction Enzyme; 5′ cloning site NdeI (unknown if destroyed); 3′ cloning site XhoI (unknown if destroyed)
  Sequencing primers: 5′ T7 For; 3′ T7 Rev
Terms and licenses: Academic/Nonprofit Terms; Industry Terms: Not Available to Industry
Depositor comments: Accession Number EGD44994.1
How to cite: pEE047 was a gift from Gregg Beckham (Addgene plasmid # 176804 ; http://n2t.net/addgene:176804 ; RRID:Addgene_176804)
