[The description below was written by a language model from this plasmid's Addgene catalogue record and pLannotate feature annotations shown in this document.]
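Description:
pEE047 is a bacterial expression plasmid built on the pET21b(+) backbone. It carries a codon-optimized gene for a putative thermophilic poly(ethylene terephthalate) (PET) hydrolase from a Nocardioidaceae bacterium, designated candidate "503". The sequenced plasmid is 6,140 nt. It is propagated in E. coli through a ColE1/pBR322-type origin and selected with ampicillin via the β-lactamase (AmpR) gene. The catalogue lists it as high copy, although the feature table also shows the pBR322-derived rop gene and bom site, which normally moderate copy number. An f1 origin is present, along with short non-functional fragments of the tetracycline resistance gene that are remnants of the backbone's ancestry.

The 774 bp insert was cloned between NdeI and XhoI, downstream of the T7 promoter, a lac operator and the T7 gene 10 ribosome binding site. It is followed by the backbone-encoded C-terminal 6xHis tag and the T7 terminator. The automated annotation matches the open reading frame to a known cutinase with PET-degrading activity, consistent with the insert being a homologous candidate enzyme. The annotation labels the tag as a "9xHis fragment", but its 18 nt length corresponds to six histidines. The short "SET1" hit just after it probably reflects T7-derived backbone sequence rather than a real fusion partner.

The plasmid-borne lacI gene supplies lac repressor, so transcription stays off until IPTG is added in a host that provides T7 RNA polymerase. The His tag allows purification by metal affinity. According to the record, the construct is used to produce the recombinant enzyme in bacteria, as part of a survey of natural sequence diversity for thermotolerant PET hydrolase scaffolds.
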