Features (pLannotate 1.2.2; 19 found; start..end, strand, type, name):
    990..1067    -  promoter       lacI promoter: lacI
   1075..1354    -  CDS            TcR (fragment): tetracycline efflux protein; tet; confers resistance to tetracycline
   1376..1394    +  promoter       T7 promoter: promoter for bacteriophage T7 RNA polymerase
   1395..1419    +  protein_bind   lac operator: The lac repressor binds to the lac operator to inhibit transcription in E. coli. This inhibition can be relieved by adding lactose or isopropyl-β-D-thiogalactopyranoside (IPTG). lac repressor encoded by lacI
   1434..1456    +  RBS            RBS: efficient ribosome binding site from bacteriophage T7 gene 10 (Olins and Rangwala, 1989)
   1473..2225    +  CDS            PETH_UNKP (fragment): Experimental evidence at protein level: Swiss-Prot protein existence level 1. Cutinase that degrades cutin fibers prepared from tomato peels and hydrolyzes various fatty acid monoesters with acyl chain lengths of 2 to 18, with a preference for short-chain substrates (C4 substrate at most). Cannot hydrolyze olive oil (PubMed:22194294). Is also able to degrade polyethylene terephthalate (PET), the most abundant polyester plastic in the world (PubMed:22194294, PubMed:32269349). Can also depolymerize poly(epsilon-caprolactone) (PCL), a synthetic aliphatic biodegradable polyester (PubMed:22194294).
   2247..2264    +  CDS            9xHis (fragment): 9xHis affinity tag
   2274..2323    +  CDS            SET1 (fragment): solubility-enhancement tag derived from T7 phage gene 10B
   2331..2378    +  terminator     T7 terminator: transcription terminator for bacteriophage T7 RNA polymerase
   2415..2843    +  rep_origin     f1 ori (sequence partly withheld): f1 bacteriophage origin of replication; arrow indicates direction of (+) strand synthesis
   2896..3000    +  promoter       AmpR promoter: bla
   3001..3861    +  CDS            AmpR: β-lactamase; bla; confers resistance to ampicillin, carbenicillin, and related antibiotics
   4032..4620    +  rep_origin     ori: high-copy-number ColE1/pMB1/pBR322/pUC origin of replication
   4806..4945    -  misc_feature   bom: basis of mobility region from pBR322
   5047..5238    -  CDS            rop: Rop protein, which maintains plasmids at low copy number; rop
   5255..5635    +  CDS            YPB1_ECOLX: Protein predicted: Swiss-Prot protein existence level 4. From Escherichia coli.
   5707..5998    -  CDS            TcR (fragment): tetracycline efflux protein; tet; confers resistance to tetracycline
   6013..6034    -  protein_bind   CAP binding site: CAP binding activates transcription in the presence of cAMP. E. coli catabolite activator protein
   6047..989     -  CDS            lacI (across the origin): lac repressor; lacI; The lac repressor binds to the lac operator to inhibit transcription in E. coli. This inhibition can be relieved by adding lactose or isopropyl-β-D-thiogalactopyranoside (IPTG).
>Addgene plasmid #176804 | pEE047 | addgene full sequence | sequence record 349194 | Addgene NGS Result
AGGGTGGTTTTTCTTTTCACCAGTGAGACGGGCAACAGCTGATTGCCCTTCACCGCCTGGCCCTGAGAGA
GTTGCAGCAAGCGGTCCACGCTGGTTTGCCCCAGCAGGCGAAAATCCTGTTTGATGGTGGTTAACGGCGG
GATATAACATGAGCTGTCTTCGGTATCGTCGTATCCCACTACCGAGATATCCGCACCAACGCGCAGCCCG
GACTCGGTAATGGCGCGCATTGCGCCCAGCGCCATCTGATCGTTGGCAACCAGCATCGCAGTGGGAACGA
TGCCCTCATTCAGCATTTGCATGGTTTGTTGAAAACCGGACATGGCACTCCAGTCGCCTTCCCGTTCCGC
TATCGGCTGAATTTGATTGCGAGTGAGATATTTATGCCAGCCAGCCAGACGCAGACGCGCCGAGACAGAA
CTTAATGGGCCCGCTAACAGCGCGATTTGCTGGTGACCCAATGCGACCAGATGCTCCACGCCCAGTCGCG
TACCGTCTTCATGGGAGAAAATAATACTGTTGATGGGTGTCTGGTCAGAGACATCAAGAAATAACGCCGG
AACATTAGTGCAGGCAGCTTCCACAGCAATGGCATCCTGGTCATCCAGCGGATAGTTAATGATCAGCCCA
CTGACGCGTTGCGCGAGAAGATTGTGCACCGCCGCTTTACAGGCTTCGACGCCGCTTCGTTCTACCATCG
ACACCACCACGCTGGCACCCAGTTGATCGGCGCGAGATTTAATCGCCGCGACAATTTGCGACGGCGCGTG
CAGGGCCAGACTGGAGGTGGCAACGCCAATCAGCAACGACTGTTTGCCCGCCAGTTGTTGTGCCACGCGG
TTGGGAATGTAATTCAGCTCCGCCATCGCCGCTTCCACTTTTTCCCGCGTTTTCGCAGAAACGTGGCTGG
CCTGGTTCACCACGCGGGAAACGGTCTGATAAGAGACACCGGCATACTCTGCGACATCGTATAACGTTAC
TGGTTTCACATTCACCACCCTGAATTGACTCTCTTCCGGGCGCTATCATGCCATACCGCGAAAGGTTTTG
CGCCATTCGATGGTGTCCGGGATCTCGACGCTCTCCCTTATGCGACTCCTGCATTAGGAAGCAGCCCAGT
AGTAGGTTGAGGCCGTTGAGCACCGCCGCCGCAAGGAATGGTGCATGCAAGGAGATGGCGCCCAACAGTC
CCCCGGCCACGGGGCCTGCCACCATACCCACGCCGAAACAAGCGCTCATGAGCCCGAAGTGGCGAGCCCG
ATCTTCCCCATCGGTGATGTCGGCGATATAGGCGCCAGCAACCGCACCTGTGGCGCCGGTGATGCCGGCC
ACGATGCGTCCGGCGTAGAGGATCGAGATCTCGATCCCGCGAAATTAATACGACTCACTATAGGGGAATT
GTGAGCGGATAACAATTCCCCTCTAGAAATAATTTTGTTTAACTTTAAGAAGGAGATATACATATGGAGA
GTCCGTACGAACGTGGTCCGGACCCGACTTCTGCATCCGTTCTGGATAATGGAACCTTTTCACTGTCCTC
CACGTCCGTGTCTTCTCTTGTGACGGGTTTCGGTGGCGGCACCATTTATTATCCGACCTCCACCACTCAG
GGCACGTTTGGCGGCGTAGTTTTAGCACCGGGCTACACTGCGAGCAGCTCCTCTTATTCTAGCGTGGCCC
GCCGCGTGGCATCTCACGGCTTTGTGGTCTTCGCGATTGATACTAATTCGCGCTACGATCAGCCGGATAG
CCGTGGTAGCCAGATTCTGGCGGCTGTATCCTACCTGAAAAACTCTGCGTCGTCCACCGTGGCCTCCCGC
TTGGATGAGACCCGTATCGCGGTTAGCGGTCATTCTATGGGCGGGGGCGGCACCCTGGCAGCCGCCAACC
AAGATTCTTCCATCAAAGCTGCGGTCGCACTGCAACCGTGGCACACGGATAAGACGTGGCCGGGCATCCA
AATCCCGACTATGATTATCGGCGCTGAAAACGACTCCGTTGCGCCGGTCGCCAGCCACTCTATTCCGTTT
TATACTTCTATGACCGGCGCTCGCGAAAAGGCGTATGGTGAAATCAACAACGGTGATCACTTCATCGCTA
ACACCGATGACGACTGGCAGGGCCGTTTGTTCGTTACCTGGCTGAAACGCTATGTCGATGATGATACGCG
TTACTCCCAGTTTCTGTGCCCGGCGCCGTCCTCTATCTACTTGTCTGATTATCGCAACACCTGTCCGGAT
CTCGAGCACCACCACCACCACCACTGAGATCCGGCTGCTAACAAAGCCCGAAAGGAAGCTGAGTTGGCTG
CTGCCACCGCTGAGCAATAACTAGCATAACCCCTTGGGGCCTCTAAACGGGTCTTGAGGGGTTTTTTGCT
GAAAGGAGGAACTATATCCGGATTGGCGAATGGG
[124 nt withheld, positions 2415-2538]
C
[91 nt withheld, positions 2540-2630]
A
[49 nt withheld, positions 2632-2680]
CCTTTGACGTTGGAGTCCACGTTCTTT
[37 nt withheld, positions 2708-2744]
ACCCTATCTCGGTCTATTCTTTTGATTTATAAGGGATTTTGCCGATTTCGGCCTATTGGTTAAAAAATGA
GCTGATTTAACAAAAATTTAACGCGAATTTTAACAAAATATTAACGCTTACAATTTAGGTGGCACTTTTC
GGGGAAATGTGCGCGGAACCCCTATTTGTTTATTTTTCTAAATACATTCAAATATGTATCCGCTCATGAG
ACAATAACCCTGATAAATGCTTCAATAATATTGAAAAAGGAAGAGTATGAGTATTCAACATTTCCGTGTC
GCCCTTATTCCCTTTTTTGCGGCATTTTGCCTTCCTGTTTTTGCTCACCCAGAAACGCTGGTGAAAGTAA
AAGATGCTGAAGATCAGTTGGGTGCACGAGTGGGTTACATCGAACTGGATCTCAACAGCGGTAAGATCCT
TGAGAGTTTTCGCCCCGAAGAACGTTTTCCAATGATGAGCACTTTTAAAGTTCTGCTATGTGGCGCGGTA
TTATCCCGTATTGACGCCGGGCAAGAGCAACTCGGTCGCCGCATACACTATTCTCAGAATGACTTGGTTG
AGTACTCACCAGTCACAGAAAAGCATCTTACGGATGGCATGACAGTAAGAGAATTATGCAGTGCTGCCAT
AACCATGAGTGATAACACTGCGGCCAACTTACTTCTGACAACGATCGGAGGACCGAAGGAGCTAACCGCT
TTTTTGCACAACATGGGGGATCATGTAACTCGCCTTGATCGTTGGGAACCGGAGCTGAATGAAGCCATAC
CAAACGACGAGCGTGACACCACGATGCCTGCAGCAATGGCAACAACGTTGCGCAAACTATTAACTGGCGA
ACTACTTACTCTAGCTTCCCGGCAACAATTAATAGACTGGATGGAGGCGGATAAAGTTGCAGGACCACTT
CTGCGCTCGGCCCTTCCGGCTGGCTGGTTTATTGCTGATAAATCTGGAGCCGGTGAGCGTGGGTCTCGCG
GTATCATTGCAGCACTGGGGCCAGATGGTAAGCCCTCCCGTATCGTAGTTATCTACACGACGGGGAGTCA
GGCAACTATGGATGAACGAAATAGACAGATCGCTGAGATAGGTGCCTCACTGATTAAGCATTGGTAACTG
TCAGACCAAGTTTACTCATATATACTTTAGATTGATTTAAAACTTCATTTTTAATTTAAAAGGATCTAGG
TGAAGATCCTTTTTGATAATCTCATGACCAAAATCCCTTAACGTGAGTTTTCGTTCCACTGAGCGTCAGA
CCCCGTAGAAAAGATCAAAGGATCTTCTTGAGATCCTTTTTTTCTGCGCGTAATCTGCTGCTTGCAAACA
AAAAAACCACCGCTACCAGCGGTGGTTTGTTTGCCGGATCAAGAGCTACCAACTCTTTTTCCGAAGGTAA
CTGGCTTCAGCAGAGCGCAGATACCAAATACTGTCCTTCTAGTGTAGCCGTAGTTAGGCCACCACTTCAA
GAACTCTGTAGCACCGCCTACATACCTCGCTCTGCTAATCCTGTTACCAGTGGCTGCTGCCAGTGGCGAT
AAGTCGTGTCTTACCGGGTTGGACTCAAGACGATAGTTACCGGATAAGGCGCAGCGGTCGGGCTGAACGG
GGGGTTCGTGCACACAGCCCAGCTTGGAGCGAACGACCTACACCGAACTGAGATACCTACAGCGTGAGCT
ATGAGAAAGCGCCACGCTTCCCGAAGGGAGAAAGGCGGACAGGTATCCGGTAAGCGGCAGGGTCGGAACA
GGAGAGCGCACGAGGGAGCTTCCAGGGGGAAACGCCTGGTATCTTTATAGTCCTGTCGGGTTTCGCCACC
TCTGACTTGAGCGTCGATTTTTGTGATGCTCGTCAGGGGGGCGGAGCCTATGGAAAAACGCCAGCAACGC
GGCCTTTTTACGGTTCCTGGCCTTTTGCTGGCCTTTTGCTCACATGTTCTTTCCTGCGTTATCCCCTGAT
TCTGTGGATAACCGTATTACCGCCTTTGAGTGAGCTGATACCGCTCGCCGCAGCCGAACGACCGAGCGCA
GCGAGTCAGTGAGCGAGGAAGCGGAAGAGCGCCTGATGCGGTATTTTCTCCTTACGCATCTGTGCGGTAT
TTCACACCGCAATGGTGCACTCTCAGTACAATCTGCTCTGATGCCGCATAGTTAAGCCAGTATACACTCC
GCTATCGCTACGTGACTGGGTCATGGCTGCGCCCCGACACCCGCCAACACCCGCTGACGCGCCCTGACGG
GCTTGTCTGCTCCCGGCATCCGCTTACAGACAAGCTGTGACCGTCTCCGGGAGCTGCATGTGTCAGAGGT
TTTCACCGTCATCACCGAAACGCGCGAGGCAGCTGCGGTAAAGCTCATCAGCGTGGTCGTGAAGCGATTC
ACAGATGTCTGCCTGTTCATCCGCGTCCAGCTCGTTGAGTTTCTCCAGAAGCGTTAATGTCTGGCTTCTG
ATAAAGCGGGCCATGTTAAGGGCGGTTTTTTCCTGTTTGGTCACTGATGCCTCCGTGTAAGGGGGATTTC
TGTTCATGGGGGTAATGATACCGATGAAACGAGAGAGGATGCTCACGATACGGGTTACTGATGATGAACA
TGCCCGGTTACTGGAACGTTGTGAGGGTAAACAACTGGCGGTATGGATGCGGCGGGACCAGAGAAAAATC
ACTCAGGGTCAATGCCAGCGCTTCGTTAATACAGATGTAGGTGTTCCACAGGGTAGCCAGCAGCATCCTG
CGATGCAGATCCGGAACATAATGGTGCAGGGCGCTGACTTCCGCGTTTCCAGACTTTACGAAACACGGAA
ACCGAAGACCATTCATGTTGTTGCTCAGGTCGCAGACGTTTTGCAGCAGCAGTCGCTTCACGTTCGCTCG
CGTATCGGTGATTCATTCTGCTAACCAGTAAGGCAACCCCGCCAGCCTAGCCGGGTCCTCAACGACAGGA
GCACGATCATGCGCACCCGTGGGGCCGCCATGCCGGCGATAATGGCCTGCTTCTCGCCGAAACGTTTGGT
GGCGGGACCAGTGACGAAGGCTTGAGCGAGGGCGTGCAAGATTCCGAATACCGCAAGCGACAGGCCGATC
ATCGTCGCGCTCCAGCGAAAGCGGTCCTCGCCGAAAATGACCCAGAGCGCTGCCGGCACCTGTCCTACGA
GTTGCATGATAAAGAAGACAGTCATAAGTGCGGCGACGATAGTCATGCCCCGCGCCCACCGGAAGGAGCT
GACTGGGTTGAAGGCTCTCAAGGGCATCGGTCGAGATCCCGGTGCCTAATGAGTGAGCTAACTTACATTA
ATTGCGTTGCGCTCACTGCCCGCTTTCCAGTCGGGAAACCTGTCGTGCCAGCTGCATTAATGAATCGGCC
AACGCGCGGGGAGAGGCGGTTTGCGTATTGGGCGCC
