>Addgene plasmid #176804 | pEE047 | depositor partial sequence | sequence record 342663 | Insert (including NdeI and XhoI sites)
CATATGGAGAGTCCGTACGAACGTGGTCCGGACCCGACTTCTGCATCCGTTCTGGATAATGGAACCTTTT
CACTGTCCTCCACGTCCGTGTCTTCTCTTGTGACGGGTTTCGGTGGCGGCACCATTTATTATCCGACCTC
CACCACTCAGGGCACGTTTGGCGGCGTAGTTTTAGCACCGGGCTACACTGCGAGCAGCTCCTCTTATTCT
AGCGTGGCCCGCCGCGTGGCATCTCACGGCTTTGTGGTCTTCGCGATTGATACTAATTCGCGCTACGATC
AGCCGGATAGCCGTGGTAGCCAGATTCTGGCGGCTGTATCCTACCTGAAAAACTCTGCGTCGTCCACCGT
GGCCTCCCGCTTGGATGAGACCCGTATCGCGGTTAGCGGTCATTCTATGGGCGGGGGCGGCACCCTGGCA
GCCGCCAACCAAGATTCTTCCATCAAAGCTGCGGTCGCACTGCAACCGTGGCACACGGATAAGACGTGGC
CGGGCATCCAAATCCCGACTATGATTATCGGCGCTGAAAACGACTCCGTTGCGCCGGTCGCCAGCCACTC
TATTCCGTTTTATACTTCTATGACCGGCGCTCGCGAAAAGGCGTATGGTGAAATCAACAACGGTGATCAC
TTCATCGCTAACACCGATGACGACTGGCAGGGCCGTTTGTTCGTTACCTGGCTGAAACGCTATGTCGATG
ATGATACGCGTTACTCCCAGTTTCTGTGCCCGGCGCCGTCCTCTATCTACTTGTCTGATTATCGCAACAC
CTGTCCGGATCTCGAG
